>Addgene plasmid #66422 | LPAR6-Tango | depositor partial sequence | sequence record 113457 | empty Tango
GACGGATCGGGAGATCTCCCGATCCCCTATGGTGCACTCTCAGTACAATCTGCTCTGATGCCGCATAGTT
AAGCCAGTATCTGCTCCCTGCTTGTGTGTTGGAGGTCGCTGAGTAGTGCGCGAGCAAAATTTAAGCTACA
ACAAGGCAAGGCTTGACCGACAATTGCATGAAGAATCTGCTTAGGGTTAGGCGTTTTGCGCTGCTTCGCG
ATGTACGGGCCAGATATACGCGTTGACATTGATTATTGACTAGTTATTAATAGTAATCAATTACGGGGTC
ATTAGTTCATAGCCCATATATGGAGTTCCGCGTTACATAACTTACGGTAAATGGCCCGCCTGGCTGACCG
CCCAACGACCCCCGCCCATTGACGTCAATAATGACGTATGTTCCCATAGTAACGCCAATAGGGACTTTCC
ATTGACGTCAATGGGTGGAGTATTTACGGTAAACTGCCCACTTGGCAGTACATCAAGTGTATCATATGCC
AAGTACGCCCCCTATTGACGTCAATGACGGTAAATGGCCCGCCTGGCATTATGCCCAGTACATGACCTTA
TGGGACTTTCCTACTTGGCAGTACATCTACGTATTAGTCATCGCTATTACCATGGTGATGCGGTTTTGGC
AGTACATCAATGGGCGTGGATAGCGGTTTGACTCACGGGGATTTCCAAGTCTCCACCCCATTGACGTCAA
TGGGAGTTTGTTTTGGCACCAAAATCAACGGGACTTTCCAAAATGTCGTAACAACTCCGCCCCATTGACG
CAAATGGGCGGTAGGCGTGTACGGTGGGAGGTCTATATAAGCAGAGCTCTCTGGCTAACTAGAGAACCCA
CTGCTTACTGGCTTATCGAAATTAATACGACTCACTATAGGGAGACCCAAGCTGGCTAGCGTTTAAACTT
AAGCTTGGTACCGAGCTCGGATCCACTAGTCCAGTGTGGTGGAATTCTGCAGATATCCAGCACAGTGGCG
GCCGCGCCACCATGAAGACGATCATCGCCCTGAGCTACATCTTCTGCCTGGTATTCGCCGACTACAAGGA
CGATGATGACGCCAGCATCGATACCGGTGGACGCACCCCACCCAGCCTGGGTCCCCAAGATGAGTCCTGC
ACCACCGCCAGCTCCTCCCTGGCCAAGGACACTTCATCGACCGGTGAGAACCTGTACTTCCAGCTAAGAT
TAGATAAAAGTAAAGTGATTAACAGCGCATTAGAGCTGCTTAATGAGGTCGGAATCGAAGGTTTAACAAC
CCGTAAACTCGCCCAGAAGCTAGGTGTAGAGCAGCCTACATTGTATTGGCATGTAAAAAATAAGCGGGCT
TTGCTCGACGCCTTAGCCATTGAGATGTTAGATAGGCACCATACTCACTTTTGCCCTTTAGAAGGGGAAA
GCTGGCAAGATTTTTTACGTAATAACGCTAAAAGTTTTAGATGTGCTTTACTAAGTCATCGCGATGGAGC
AAAAGTACATTTAGGTACACGGCCTACAGAAAAACAGTATGAAACTCTCGAAAATCAATTAGCCTTTTTA
TGCCAACAAGGTTTTTCACTAGAGAATGCATTATATGCACTCAGCGCTGTGGGGCATTTTACTTTAGGTT
GCGTATTGGAAGATCAAGAGCATCAAGTCGCTAAAGAAGAAAGGGAAACACCTACTACTGATAGTATGCC
GCCATTATTACGACAAGCTATCGAATTATTTGATCACCAAGGTGCAGAGCCAGCCTTCTTATTCGGCCTT
GAATTGATCATATGCGGATTAGAAAAACAACTTAAATGTGAAAGTGGGTCCGCGTACAGCCGCGCGCGTA
CGAAAAACAATTACGGGTCTACCATCGAGGGCCTGCTCGATCTCCCGGACGACGACGCCCCCGAAGAGGC
GGGGCTGGCGGCTCCGCGCCTGTCCTTTCTCCCCGCGGGACACACGCGCAGACTGTCGACGGCCCCCCCG
ACCGATGTCAGCCTGGGGGACGAGCTCCACTTAGACGGCGAGGACGTGGCGATGGCGCATGCCGACGCGC
TAGACGATTTCGATCTGGACATGTTGGGGGACGGGGATTCCCCGGGTCCGGGATTTACCCCCCACGACTC
CGCCCCCTACGGCGCTCTGGATATGGCCGACTTCGAGTTTGAGCAGATGTTTACCGATGCCCTTGGAATT
GACGAGTACGGTGGGTAGCTCGAGTCTAGAGGGCCCGTTTAAACCCGCTGATCAGCCTCGACTGTGCCTT
CTAGTTGCCAGCCATCTGTTGTTTGCCCCTCCCCCGTGCCTTCCTTGACCCTGGAAGGTGCCACTCCCAC
TGTCCTTTCCTAATAAAATGAGGAAATTGCATCGCATTGTCTGAGTAGGTGTCATTCTATTCTGGGGGGT
GGGGTGGGGCAGGACAGCAAGGGGGAGGATTGGGAAGACAATAGCAGGCATGCTGGGGATGCGGTGGGCT
CTATGGCTTCTGAGGCGGAAAGAACCAGCTGGGGCTCTAGGGGGTATCCCC
[124 nt withheld, positions 2502-2625]
C
[91 nt withheld, positions 2627-2717]
A
[49 nt withheld, positions 2719-2767]
CCTTTGACGTTGGAGTCCACGTTCTTT
[37 nt withheld, positions 2795-2831]
ACCCTATCTCGGTCTATTCTTTTGATTTATAAGGGATTTTGCCGATTTCGGCCTATTGGTTAAAAAATGA
GCTGATTTAACAAAAATTTAACGCGAATTAATTCTGTGGAATGTGTGTCAGTTAGGGTGTGGAAAGTCCC
CAGGCTCCCCAGCAGGCAGAAGTATGCAAAGCATGCATCTCAATTAGTCAGCAACCAGGTGTGGAAAGTC
CCCAGGCTCCCCAGCAGGCAGAAGTATGCAAAGCATGCATCTCAATTAGTCAGCAACCATAGTCCCGCCC
CTAACTCCGCCCATCCCGCCCCTAACTCCGCCCAGTTCCGCCCATTCTCCGCCCCATGGCTGACTAATTT
TTTTTATTTATGCAGAGGCCGAGGCCGCCTCTGCCTCTGAGCTATTCCAGAAGTAGTGAGGAGGCTTTTT
TGGAGGCCTAGGCTTTTGCAAAAAGCTCCCGGGAGCTTGTATATCCATTTTCGGATCTGATCAAGAGACA
GGATGAGGATCGTTTCGCATGATTGAACAAGATGGATTGCACGCAGGTTCTCCGGCCGCTTGGGTGGAGA
GGCTATTCGGCTATGACTGGGCACAACAGACAATCGGCTGCTCTGATGCCGCCGTGTTCCGGCTGTCAGC
GCAGGGGCGCCCGGTTCTTTTTGTCAAGACCGACCTGTCCGGTGCCCTGAATGAACTGCAGGACGAGGCA
GCGCGGCTATCGTGGCTGGCCACGACGGGCGTTCCTTGCGCAGCTGTGCTCGACGTTGTCACTGAAGCGG
GAAGGGACTGGCTGCTATTGGGCGAAGTGCCGGGGCAGGATCTCCTGTCATCTCACCTTGCTCCTGCCGA
GAAAGTATCCATCATGGCTGATGCAATGCGGCGGCTGCATACGCTTGATCCGGCTACCTGCCCATTCGAC
CACCAAGCGAAACATCGCATCGAGCGAGCACGTACTCGGATGGAAGCCGGTCTTGTCGATCAGGATGATC
TGGACGAAGAGCATCAGGGGCTCGCGCCAGCCGAACTGTTCGCCAGGCTCAAGGCGCGCATGCCCGACGG
CGAGGATCTCGTCGTGACCCATGGCGATGCCTGCTTGCCGAATATCATGGTGGAAAATGGCCGCTTTTCT
GGATTCATCGACTGTGGCCGGCTGGGTGTGGCGGACCGCTATCAGGACATAGCGTTGGCTACCCGTGATA
TTGCTGAAGAGCTTGGCGGCGAATGGGCTGACCGCTTCCTCGTGCTTTACGGTATCGCCGCTCCCGATTC
GCAGCGCATCGCCTTCTATCGCCTTCTTGACGAGTTCTTCTGAGCGGGACTCTGGGGTTCGAAATGACCG
ACCAAGCGACGCCCAACCTGCCATCACGAGATTTCGATTCCACCGCCGCCTTCTATGAAAGGTTGGGCTT
CGGAATCGTTTTCCGGGACGCCGGCTGGATGATCCTCCAGCGCGGGGATCTCATGCTGGAGTTCTTCGCC
CACCCCAACTTGTTTATTGCAGCTTATAATGGTTACAAATAAAGCAATAGCATCACAAATTTCACAAATA
AAGCATTTTTTTCACTGCATTCTAGTTGTGGTTTGTCCAAACTCATCAATGTATCTTATCATGTCTGTAT
ACCGTCGACCTCTAGCTAGAGCTTGGCGTAATCATGGTCATAGCTGTTTCCTGTGTGAAATTGTTATCCG
CTCACAATTCCACACAACATACGAGCCGGAAGCATAAAGTGTAAAGCCTGGGGTGCCTAATGAGTGAGCT
AACTCACATTAATTGCGTTGCGCTCACTGCCCGCTTTCCAGTCGGGAAACCTGTCGTGCCAGCTGCATTA
ATGAATCGGCCAACGCGCGGGGAGAGGCGGTTTGCGTATTGGGCGCTCTTCCGCTTCCTCGCTCACTGAC
TCGCTGCGCTCGGTCGTTCGGCTGCGGCGAGCGGTATCAGCTCACTCAAAGGCGGTAATACGGTTATCCA
CAGAATCAGGGGATAACGCAGGAAAGAACATGTGAGCAAAAGGCCAGCAAAAGGCCAGGAACCGTAAAAA
GGCCGCGTTGCTGGCGTTTTTCCATAGGCTCCGCCCCCCTGACGAGCATCACAAAAATCGACGCTCAAGT
CAGAGGTGGCGAAACCCGACAGGACTATAAAGATACCAGGCGTTTCCCCCTGGAAGCTCCCTCGTGCGCT
CTCCTGTTCCGACCCTGCCGCTTACCGGATACCTGTCCGCCTTTCTCCCTTCGGGAAGCGTGGCGCTTTC
TCATAGCTCACGCTGTAGGTATCTCAGTTCGGTGTAGGTCGTTCGCTCCAAGCTGGGCTGTGTGCACGAA
CCCCCCGTTCAGCCCGACCGCTGCGCCTTATCCGGTAACTATCGTCTTGAGTCCAACCCGGTAAGACACG
ACTTATCGCCACTGGCAGCAGCCACTGGTAACAGGATTAGCAGAGCGAGGTATGTAGGCGGTGCTACAGA
GTTCTTGAAGTGGTGGCCTAACTACGGCTACACTAGAAGAACAGTATTTGGTATCTGCGCTCTGCTGAAG
CCAGTTACCTTCGGAAAAAGAGTTGGTAGCTCTTGATCCGGCAAACAAACCACCGCTGGTAGCGGTTTTT
TTGTTTGCAAGCAGCAGATTACGCGCAGAAAAAAAGGATCTCAAGAAGATCCTTTGATCTTTTCTACGGG
GTCTGACGCTCAGTGGAACGAAAACTCACGTTAAGGGATTTTGGTCATGAGATTATCAAAAAGGATCTTC
ACCTAGATCCTTTTAAATTAAAAATGAAGTTTTAAATCAATCTAAAGTATATATGAGTAAACTTGGTCTG
ACAGTTACCAATGCTTAATCAGTGAGGCACCTATCTCAGCGATCTGTCTATTTCGTTCATCCATAGTTGC
CTGACTCCCCGTCGTGTAGATAACTACGATACGGGAGGGCTTACCATCTGGCCCCAGTGCTGCAATGATA
CCGCGAGACCCACGCTCACCGGCTCCAGATTTATCAGCAATAAACCAGCCAGCCGGAAGGGCCGAGCGCA
GAAGTGGTCCTGCAACTTTATCCGCCTCCATCCAGTCTATTAATTGTTGCCGGGAAGCTAGAGTAAGTAG
TTCGCCAGTTAATAGTTTGCGCAACGTTGTTGCCATTGCTACAGGCATCGTGGTGTCACGCTCGTCGTTT
GGTATGGCTTCATTCAGCTCCGGTTCCCAACGATCAAGGCGAGTTACATGATCCCCCATGTTGTGCAAAA
AAGCGGTTAGCTCCTTCGGTCCTCCGATCGTTGTCAGAAGTAAGTTGGCCGCAGTGTTATCACTCATGGT
TATGGCAGCACTGCATAATTCTCTTACTGTCATGCCATCCGTAAGATGCTTTTCTGTGACTGGTGAGTAC
TCAACCAAGTCATTCTGAGAATAGTGTATGCGGCGACCGAGTTGCTCTTGCCCGGCGTCAATACGGGATA
ATACCGCGCCACATAGCAGAACTTTAAAAGTGCTCATCATTGGAAAACGTTCTTCGGGGCGAAAACTCTC
AAGGATCTTACCGCTGTTGAGATCCAGTTCGATGTAACCCACTCGTGCACCCAACTGATCTTCAGCATCT
TTTACTTTCACCAGCGTTTCTGGGTGAGCAAAAACAGGAAGGCAAAATGCCGCAAAAAAGGGAATAAGGG
CGACACGGAAATGTTGAATACTCATACTCTTCCTTTTTCAATATTATTGAAGCATTTATCAGGGTTATTG
TCTCATGAGCGGATACATATTTGAATGTATTTAGAAAAATAAACAAATAGGGGTTCCGCGCACATTTCCC
CGAAAAGTGCCACCTGACGTC
