>Addgene plasmid #66422 | LPAR6-Tango | depositor partial sequence | sequence record 113458 | LPAR6
ATGGTGTCAGTGAATAGCTCTCACTGCTTCTACAACGATAGCTTCAAGTATACGCTTTACGGGTGCATGT
TTAGTATGGTGTTCGTGTTGGGCCTTATCTCCAATTGTGTTGCAATCTACATCTTTATCTGCGTGTTGAA
GGTGCGCAATGAAACAACCACATATATGATTAATCTCGCTATGTCTGATCTTCTGTTTGTCTTTACACTG
CCATTTCGGATCTTCTATTTTACCACCAGAAACTGGCCATTCGGGGACCTGTTGTGTAAGATATCCGTCA
TGCTGTTTTACACTAATATGTATGGGAGTATTCTTTTTCTGACATGTATTAGCGTGGACAGATTCCTCGC
GATTGTGTACCCTTTTAAAAGTAAGACTCTCAGAACCAAGAGAAACGCAAAGATCGTGTGCACTGGCGTG
TGGCTCACCGTGATTGGTGGCAGCGCCCCTGCTGTTTTTGTGCAGAGCACCCATTCCCAGGGCAATAACG
CAAGCGAAGCCTGCTTCGAGAATTTCCCCGAGGCTACATGGAAGACATATCTGAGCCGCATTGTTATATT
TATTGAAATTGTAGGTTTCTTCATCCCACTGATTCTTAATGTGACTTGCTCTAGTATGGTCTTGAAGACC
CTCACGAAGCCGGTGACCCTGTCCCGCAGTAAAATCAATAAAACCAAAGTGTTGAAGATGATTTTTGTGC
ACCTGATCATATTCTGTTTTTGCTTTGTGCCTTACAACATTAATTTGATACTCTACTCACTGGTGCGGAC
CCAGACCTTTGTGAACTGTAGCGTGGTAGCAGCGGTGCGCACCATGTACCCTATAACACTGTGCATTGCC
GTGTCAAATTGTTGTTTTGACCCCATAGTCTACTACTTCACCTCAGATACCATCCAGAATAGCATTAAGA
TGAAAAACTGGTCAGTTAGGAGGAGTGATTTTAGATTCTCAGAAGTGCACGGTGCCGAAAACTTTATTCA
ACATAACCTGCAGACACTGAAGAGCAAAATTTTTGATAATGAGTCAGCTGCT
