>Addgene plasmid #66422 | LPAR6-Tango | addgene partial sequence | sequence record 120414 | CMV-F 5'-CGCAAATGGGCGGTAGGCGTG-3'
GCTCTCTGGCTAACTAGAGAACCCACTGCTTACTGGCTTATCGAAATTAATACGACTCACTATAGGGAGA
CCCAAGCTGGCTAGCGTTTAAACTTAAGCTTGGTACCGAGCTCGGATCCACTAGTCCAGTGTGGTGGAAT
TCTGCAGATATCCAGCACAGTGGCGGCCGCGCCACCATGAAGACGATCATCGCCCTGAGCTACATCTTCT
GCCTGGTATTCGCCGACTACAAGGACGATGATGACGCCAGCATCGATATGGTGTCAGTGAATAGCTCTCA
CTGCTTCTACAACGATAGCTTCAAGTATACGCTTTACGGGTGCATGTTTAGTATGGTGTTCGTGTTGGGC
CTTATCTCCAATTGTGTTGCAATCTACATCTTTATCTGCGTGTTGAAGGTGCGCAATGAAACAACCACAT
ATATGATTAATCTCGCTATGTCTGATCTTCTGTTTGTCTTTACACTGCCATTTCGGATCTTCTATTTTAC
CACCAGAAACTGGCCATTCGGGGACCTGTTGTGTAAGATATCCGTCATGCTGTTTTACACTAATATGTAT
GGGAGTATTCTTTTTCTGACATGTATTAGCGTGGACAGATTCCTCGCGATTGTGTACCCTTTTAAAAGTA
AGACTCTCAGAACCAAGAGAAACGCAAAGATCGTGTGCACTGGCGTGTGGCTCACCGTGATTGGTGGCAG
CGCCCCTGCTGTTTTTGTGCAGAGCACCCATTCCCAGGGCAATAACGCAAGCGAAGCCTGCTTCGAGAAT
TTCCCCGAGGCTACATGGAAGACATATCTGAGCCGCATTGTTATATTTATTGAAATTGTAGGTTTCTTCA
TCCCACTGATTCTTAATGTGACTTGCTCTAGTATGGTCTTGAAGACCCTCAC
