>Addgene plasmid #66422 | LPAR6-Tango | addgene partial sequence | sequence record 120415 | Tet-R 5'-GGCGAGTTTACGGGTTGTTA-3'
GCTCTAATGCGCTGTTAATCACTTTACTTTTATCTAATCTTAGCTGGAAGTACAGGGTTCTCACCGGTCG
ATGAAGTGTCCTTGGCCAGGGAGGAGCTGGCGGTGGTGCAGGACTCATCTTGGGGACCCAGGCTGGGTGG
GGTGCGTCCACCGGTATCGATAGCAGCTGACTCATTATCAAAAATTTTGCTCTTCAGTGTCTGCAGGTTA
TGTTGAATAAAGTTTTCGGCACCGTGCACTTCTGAGAATCTAAAATCACTCCTCCTAACTGACCAGTTTT
TCATCTTAATGCTATTCTGGATGGTATCTGAGGTGAAGTAGTAGACTATGGGGTCAAAACAACAATTTGA
CACGGCAATGCACAGTGTTATAGGGTACATGGTGCGCACCGCTGCTACCACGCTACAGTTCACAAAGGTC
TGGGTCCGCACCAGTGAGTAGAGTATCAAATTAATGTTGTAAGGCACAAAGCAAAAACAGAATATGATCA
GGTGCACAAAAATCATCTTCAACACTTTGGTTTTATTGATTTTACTGCGGGACAGGGTCACCGGCTTCGT
GAGGGTCTTCAAGACCATACTAGAGCAAGTCACATTAAGAATCAGTGGGATGAAGAAACCTACAATTTCA
ATAAATATAACAATGCGGCTCAGATATGTCTTCCATGTAGCCTCGGGGAAATTCTCGAAGCAGGCTTCGC
TTGCGTTATTGCCCTGGGAATGGGTGCTCTGCACAAAAACAGCAGGGGCGCTGCCACCAATCACGGTGAG
CCACACGCCAGTGCACACGATCTTTGCGTTTCTCTTGGTTCTGAGAGTCTTACTTTTAAAAGGGTACACA
ATCGCGAGGAATCTGTCCACGCTAATACATGTCAGAAAAAGAATACTCCCATACATATTAGTGTAAAACA
GCATGACGGATATCTTACACAACAGGTCCCCGAATGGCCAGTTTCTGGTGGTAAAATAGAA
