[The description below was written by a language model from this plasmid's Addgene catalogue record.]
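Description:
LPAR6-Tango is a mammalian expression plasmid from the PRESTO-Tango collection, a set of G protein-coupled receptor constructs built for parallel screening of receptor activation by transcriptional readout. It is based on an "empty Tango" backbone of about 6.6 kb that was originally derived from pcDNA3.1(+). It is maintained in E. coli as a high-copy plasmid under ampicillin selection. A neomycin resistance marker allows G418 selection of transfected mammalian cells.

The insert is the roughly 1 kb human LPAR6 coding sequence (lysophosphatidic acid receptor 6, also known as P2RY5 or P2Y5). It was cloned by restriction digestion with NotI at the 5′ end and is expressed from the CMV promoter. The backbone adds an N-terminal FLAG tag, which can be used to detect the receptor. The depositor's comments and the Tet-R sequencing primer show that a tTA transcriptional activator sequence lies downstream of the receptor, so the receptor is expressed as a fusion with tTA. The record states the assay principle only as transcriptional activation following arrestin translocation. In the general Tango design, arrestin recruited to the activated receptor leads to release of the tethered tTA, which then drives a reporter gene. The record does not itemise the linker, protease site or other fusion modules, and no feature table is provided.

The depositor notes that most vectors in this series carry an XbaI site rather than XhoI downstream of tTA, so the identity of the 3′ site in this plasmid is uncertain. The construct was produced under the Illuminating the Druggable Genome program, which develops tools for understudied members of drug-targeted protein families. It is suited to ligand screening and profiling of arrestin recruitment at LPAR6.
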