Addgene plasmid #66422: LPAR6-Tango
Purpose: Expression of G protein-coupled receptors for PRESTO-Tango: parallel receptorome expression and screening via transcriptional output, with transcriptional activation following arrestin translocation
Depositing lab: Bryan Roth. Publication: PRESTO-Tango as an open-source resource for interrogation of the druggable human GPCRome. Kroeze WK, Sassano MF, Huang XP, Lansu K, McCorvy JD, Giguere PM, Sciaky N, Roth BL. Nat Struct Mol Biol. 2015 May;22(5):362-9. doi: 10.1038/nsmb.3014. Epub 2015 Apr 20. PubMed 25895059.
Backbone
  Vector backbone: empty Tango
  Backbone size w/o insert (bp): 6632
  Vector type: Mammalian Expression
  Selectable markers: Neomycin (select with G418)
Growth in bacteria
  Bacterial resistance: Ampicillin, 100 μg/mL
  Growth temperature: 37°C
  Growth strain: DH5alpha
  Copy number: High Copy
Gene/Insert
  Gene/Insert name: LPAR6 (alt name: P2YR5)
  Species: H. sapiens (human)
  Insert size (bp): 1032
  Entrez Gene: LPAR6 (a.k.a. ARWH1, HYPT8, LAH3, P2RY5, P2Y5)
  Promoter: CMV
  Tag / fusion protein: FLAG (N terminal on backbone)
  Cloning method: Restriction Enzyme; 5′ cloning site NotI (not destroyed); 3′ cloning site XhoI (unknown if destroyed)
  Sequencing primers: 5′ CMV-F; 3′ Tet-R
Terms and licenses: Academic/Nonprofit Terms; Industry Terms: Not Available to Industry
Depositor comments: Please note: Most of the PRESTO-Tango vectors do not contain the XhoI cut site downstream of the tTA sequence and instead carry an XbaI site. If you need to perform an XhoI digest we recommend sequencing with a forward primer at the C-terminus of tTA to determine which of the two sites is present. Suggested primer: 5-gagctccacttagacggcgagg-3. Original backbone was pcDNA3.1(+). These plasmids were generated as part of the Illuminating the Druggable Genome (IDG) program sponsored by the NIH Common Fund. The goal of this program is to identify, gather, and distribute information and resources for proteins that currently are not well-studied yet belong to commonly drug-targeted protein families: protein kinases, non-olfactory G-protein coupled receptors (GPCRs), and ion channels. The IDG program is designed to develop fundamental research tools for understudied proteins, elucidate their function, and disseminate the IDG-related resources and data to the greater scientific community.
How to cite: LPAR6-Tango was a gift from Bryan Roth (Addgene plasmid # 66422 ; http://n2t.net/addgene:66422 ; RRID:Addgene_66422)
